Addgene plasmid #25253: KIFC1
Purpose: Baculovirus expression for structure determination; may not be full ORF
Depositing lab: Cheryl Arrowsmith. Depositing organization: University of Toronto.
Backbone
  Vector backbone: pFBOH-LIC
  Backbone manufacturer: SGC
  Backbone size w/o insert (bp): 6770
  Vector type: Baculovirus expression
Growth in bacteria
  Bacterial resistance: Ampicillin, 100 μg/mL
  Growth temperature: 37°C
  Growth strain: DH5alpha
  Copy number: High Copy
Gene/Insert
  Gene/Insert name: KIFC1:G361-C715 (alt names: PDB: 2REP; kinesin family member C1; KIFC1)
  Species: H. sapiens (human)
  Insert size (bp): 1065
  Mutation: Contains amino acids G361-C715
  Entrez Gene: KIFC1 (a.k.a. HSET, KNSL2)
  Promoter: polyhedrin
  Tag / fusion protein: His (N terminal on insert)
  Cloning method: Ligation Independent Cloning
  Sequencing primers: 5′ pFBOH-Fwd; 3′ pFBOH-Rev
Terms and licenses: Academic/Nonprofit Terms; Industry Terms
Depositor comments: PDB: 2REP. http://www.thesgc.org/structures/2REP/
How to cite: KIFC1 was a gift from Cheryl Arrowsmith (Addgene plasmid # 25253 ; http://n2t.net/addgene:25253 ; RRID:Addgene_25253)
