[The description below was written by a language model from this plasmid's Addgene catalogue record.]
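Description:
KIFC1 is a baculovirus expression plasmid built on the pFBOH-LIC backbone (about 6.8 kb without insert), a vector from a structural genomics consortium designed for ligation-independent cloning. It is maintained in E. coli as a high-copy plasmid under ampicillin selection. The record provides no feature table, so the origin of replication and any elements used to transfer the expression cassette into a baculovirus genome are not documented here.

The insert is a 1,065 bp fragment of human KIFC1 (kinesin family member C1, also known as HSET or KNSL2) encoding residues G361 to C715 rather than the full open reading frame. It was introduced by ligation-independent cloning and carries an N-terminal His tag, which allows purification of the recombinant protein by immobilised metal affinity chromatography. Expression is driven by the polyhedrin promoter, a very strong, very late baculoviral promoter that gives high protein yields in infected insect cells.

The stated purpose is production of protein for structure determination, and the depositor links this truncated construct to a deposited crystal structure in the Protein Data Bank. It is therefore best viewed as a crystallography-grade expression construct for a defined KIFC1 fragment. It suits recombinant production for structural, biochemical or biophysical work, but not studies that require the full-length protein.
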