>Addgene plasmid #25253 | KIFC1 | depositor partial sequence | sequence record 11727 | Author sequence
GGCAACATCCGTGTATTCTGCCGGGTCCGCCCTGTCCTGCCGGGGGAGCCCACTCCACCCCCTGGCCTCC
TCCTGTTTCCCTCTGGCCCTGGTGGGCCCTCTGATCCTCCAACCCGCCTTAGCCTCTCCCGGTCTGACGA
GCGGCGTGGGACCCTGAGTGGGGCACCAGCTCCCCCACCTCGCCATGATTTTTCCTTTGACCGGGTATTC
CCACCAGGAAGTGGACAGGATGAAGTGTTTGAAGAGATTGCCATGCTTGTCCAGTCAGCCCTGGATGGCT
ATCCAGTATGCATCTTTGCCTATGGCCAGACAGGCAGTGGCAAGACCTTCACAATGGAGGGTGGGCCTGG
GGGAGACCCCCAGTTGGAGGGGCTGATCCCTCGGGCCCTGCGGCACCTCTTCTCTGTGGCTCAGGAGCTG
AGTGGTCAGGGCTGGACCTACAGCTTTGTAGCAAGCTACGTAGAGATCTACAATGAGACTGTCCGGGACC
TGCTGGCCACTGGAACCCGGAAGGGTCAAGGGGGCGAGTGTGAGATTCGCCGTGCAGGGCCAGGGAGTGA
GGAGCTCACTGTCACCAATGCTCGATATGTCCCTGTCTCCTGTGAGAAAGAAGTGGACGCCCTGCTTCAT
CTGGCCCGCCAGAATCGGGCTGTGGCCCGCACAGCCCAGAATGAACGGTCATCACGCAGCCACAGTGTAT
TCCAGCTACAGATTTCTGGGGAGCACTCCAGCCGAGGCCTGCAGTGTGGGGCCCCCCTCAGTCTTGTGGA
CCTGGCCGGGAGTGAGCGACTTGACCCCGGCTTAGCCCTCGGCCCCGGGGAGCGGGAACGCCTTCGGGAA
ACACAGGCCATTAACAGCAGCCTGTCCACGCTGGGGCTGGTTATCATGGCCCTGAGCAACAAGGAGTCCC
ACGTGCCTTACCGGAACAGCAAACTGACCTACCTGCTGCAGAACTCTCTGGGTGGTAGTGCTAAGATGCT
CATGTTTGTGAACATTTCTCCACTGGAAGAGAACGTCTCCGAGTCCCTCAACTCTCTACGCTTTGCCTCC
AAGGTGAACCAGTGT
