>Addgene plasmid #25253 | KIFC1 | addgene partial sequence | sequence record 31333 | 25253 with Polyhedrin-F
TTTTGTATAAAAAAACCTATAAATATTCCGGATTATTCATACCGTCCCACCATCGGGCGCGGATCTCGGT
CCGAAAACCATGGGCAGCAGCCATCATCATCATCATCACAGCAGCGGCCTGGTTCCGCGTGGTAGTGGCA
ACATCCGTGTATTCTGCCGGGTCCGCCCTGTCCTGCCGGGGGAGCCCACTCCACCCCCTGGCCTCCTCCT
GTTTCCCTCTGGCCCTGGTGGGCCCTCTGATCCTCCAACCCGCCTTAGCCTCTCCCGGTCTGACGAGCGG
CGTGGGACCCTGAGTGGGGCACCAGCTCCCCCACCTCGCCATGATTTTTCCTTTGACCGGGTATTCCCAC
CAGGAAGTGGACAGGATGAAGTGTTTGAAGAGATTGCCATGCTTGTCCAGTCAGCCCTGGATGGCTATCC
AGTATGCATCTTTGCCTATGGCCAGACAGGCAGTGGCAAGACCTTCACAATGGAGGGTGGGCCTGGGGGA
GACCCCCAGTTGGAGGGGCTGATCCCTCGGGCCCTGCGGCACCTCTTCTCTGTGGCTCAGGAGCTGAGTG
GTCAGGGCTGGACCTACAGCTTTGTAGCAAGCTACGTAGAGATCTACAATGAGACTGTCCGGGACCTGCT
GGCCACTGGAACCCGGAAGGGTCAAGGGGGCGAGTGTGAGATTCGCCGTGCAGGGCCAGGGAGTGAGGAG
CTCACTGTCACCAATGCTCGATATGTCCCTGTCTCCTGTGAGAAAGAAGTGGACGCCCTGCTTCATCTGG
CCCGCCAGAATCGGGCTGTGGCCCGCACAGCCCAGAATGAACGGTCATCACGCAGCCACAGTGTATTCCA
GCTACAGATTTCTGGGGAGCACTCCAGCCGA
